>Addgene plasmid #27758 | pUT1168-HQ858712 | depositor full sequence | sequence record 13062 | Author sequence
CAAATAATGATTTTATTTTGACTGATAGTGACCTGTTCGTTGCAACAAATTGATGAGCAATGCTTTTTTA
TAATGCCAACTTTGTACAAAAAAGCAGGCTCCGCGGCCGCCCCCTTCACCATGTGGGGAGCAAGGAGAAG
CAGCAGCAGCAGCAGCACGATCCCCATCTCTGCTTGGGCTGCGGCGTACGGCGGCAGCAGCGAGCCGTCG
TGGGAGGAGCAGGCCTTCGCACGCGACGCGGCGGAACACCTCGGCGGCTGCGTCTGGCCGCCGCGCTCCT
ACTCGTGCACCTTCTGCCAGCGCGAGTTCCGGTCGGCGCAGGCACTCGGTGGCCACATGAACGTCCACCG
CCGCGACCGAGCTCTTCTCCGGCTGGGGGGCTCGTCCTCCCCCGAGGACGTGCACGCCACCACCAACGAT
CAGCCACACCCGCAGCAAGGTGCTCTCCTGTACAGGGCAGCAGCCTCTAACCCTAGCACTACCACGCCGA
GTACTACTGCAGCTGCAGGTACTACTGCTGCCGGCCCAGCAGCAGCCATAACCATAGCAGGTGCAGGGGA
TGGAGATGCCAACACCACCACCACCACTACTTACTTGTCAAGAATTATCAAGGAGAGCAAGAACAAGCGC
TTCATGCCCATGCCAGATCACTCTGTCGCGGGGATGAGAGAAGATCAGGCGGCGGCCATAGATGATCATC
GTCATAATGAAGATGGCGACAGCTGGCGGTCAGCCTCAGCCGCGAAAAAGAGGAGGCGTCTGGATCATCC
GTTGGCAACGGCGGCGGCGCTTCTGATCTTTGTGCAGCCAGCACCAAAGGCCGCTACCAATGTTGCAGCA
TGTGAATCACAAGGAGGAGCTGATCATGAGACAAAGGTACCGCACACGACAACCCTAACAAGCCCTAGCT
CTAGTTCCCCTCTTCTTCTGGATCAACGACATGAATTGGATCTAGAGCTAAGGCTTGGGACTACACCAAA
AGTTACGTACATACATGGCAACGATACACGAAGCAAGGGTGGGCGCGCCGACCCAGCTTTCTTGTACAAA
GTTGGCATTATAAGAAAGCATTGCTTATCAATTTGTTGCAACGAACAGGTCACTATCAGTCAAAATAAAA
TCATTATTTGCCATCCAGCTGATATCCCCTATAGTGAGTCGTATTACATGGTCATAGCTGTTTCCTGGCA
GCTCTGGCCCGTGTCTCAAAATCTCTGATGTTACATTGCACAAGATAAAAATATATCATCATGAACAATA
AAACTGTCTGCTTACATAAACAGTAATACAAGGGGTGTTATGAGCCATATTCAACGGGAAACGTCGAGGC
CGCGATTAAATTCCAACATGGATGCTGATTTATATGGGTATAAATGGGCTCGCGATAATGTCGGGCAATC
AGGTGCGACAATCTATCGCTTGTATGGGAAGCCCGATGCGCCAGAGTTGTTTCTGAAACATGGCAAAGGT
AGCGTTGCCAATGATGTTACAGATGAGATGGTCAGACTAAACTGGCTGACGGAATTTATGCCTCTTCCGA
CCATCAAGCATTTTATCCGTACTCCTGATGATGCATGGTTACTCACCACTGCGATCCCCGGAAAAACAGC
ATTCCAGGTATTAGAAGAATATCCTGATTCAGGTGAAAATATTGTTGATGCGCTGGCAGTGTTCCTGCGC
CGGTTGCATTCGATTCCTGTTTGTAATTGTCCTTTTAACAGCGATCGCGTATTTCGTCTCGCTCAGGCGC
AATCACGAATGAATAACGGTTTGGTTGATGCGAGTGATTTTGATGACGAGCGTAATGGCTGGCCTGTTGA
ACAAGTCTGGAAAGAAATGCATAAACTTTTGCCATTCTCACCGGATTCAGTCGTCACTCATGGTGATTTC
TCACTTGATAACCTTATTTTTGACGAGGGGAAATTAATAGGTTGTATTGATGTTGGACGAGTCGGAATCG
CAGACCGATACCAGGATCTTGCCATCCTATGGAACTGCCTCGGTGAGTTTTCTCCTTCATTACAGAAACG
GCTTTTTCAAAAATATGGTATTGATAATCCTGATATGAATAAATTGCAGTTTCATTTGATGCTCGATGAG
TTTTTCTAATCAGAATTGGTTAATTGGTTGTAACACTGGCAGAGCATTACGCTGACTTGACGGGACGGCG
CAAGCTCATGACCAAAATCCCTTAACGTGAGTTACGCGTCGTTCCACTGAGCGTCAGACCCCGTAGAAAA
GATCAAAGGATCTTCTTGAGATCCTTTTTTTCTGCGCGTAATCTGCTGCTTGCAAACAAAAAAACCACCG
CTACCAGCGGTGGTTTGTTTGCCGGATCAAGAGCTACCAACTCTTTTTCCGAAGGTAACTGGCTTCAGCA
GAGCGCAGATACCAAATACTGTCCTTCTAGTGTAGCCGTAGTTAGGCCACCACTTCAAGAACTCTGTAGC
ACCGCCTACATACCTCGCTCTGCTAATCCTGTTACCAGTGGCTGCTGCCAGTGGCGATAAGTCGTGTCTT
ACCGGGTTGGACTCAAGACGATAGTTACCGGATAAGGCGCAGCGGTCGGGCTGAACGGGGGGTTCGTGCA
CACAGCCCAGCTTGGAGCGAACGACCTACACCGAACTGAGATACCTACAGCGTGAGCATTGAGAAAGCGC
CACGCTTCCCGAAGGGAGAAAGGCGGACAGGTATCCGGTAAGCGGCAGGGTCGGAACAGGAGAGCGCACG
AGGGAGCTTCCAGGGGGAAACGCCTGGTATCTTTATAGTCCTGTCGGGTTTCGCCACCTCTGACTTGAGC
GTCGATTTTTGTGATGCTCGTCAGGGGGGCGGAGCCTATGGAAAAACGCCAGCAACGCGGCCTTTTTACG
GTTCCTGGCCTTTTGCTGGCCTTTTGCTCACATGTTCTTTCCTGCGTTATCCCCTGATTCTGTGGATAAC
CGTATTACCGCCTTTGAGTGAGCTGATACCGCTCGCCGCAGCCGAACGACCGAGCGCAGCGAGTCAGTGA
GCGAGGAAGCGGAAGAGCGCCCAATACGCAAACCGCCTCTCCCCGCGCGTTGGCCGATTCATTAATGCAG
CTGGCACGACAGGTTTCCCGACTGGAAAGCGGGCAGTGAGCGCAACGCAATTAATACGCGTACCGCTAGC
CAGGAAGAGTTTGTAGAAACGCAAAAAGGCCATCCGTCAGGATGGCCTTCTGCTTAGTTTGATGCCTGGC
AGTTTATGGCGGGCGTCCTGCCCGCCACCCTCCGGGCCGTTGCTTCACAACGTTCAAATCCGCTCCCGGC
GGATTTGTCCTACTCAGGAGAGCGTTCACCGACAAACAACAGATAAAACGAAAGGCCCAGTCTTCCGACT
GAGCCTTTCGTTTTATTTGATGCCTGGCAGTTCCCTACTCTCGCGTTAACGCTAGCATGGATGTTTTCCC
AGTCACGACGTTGTAAAACGACGGCCAGTCTTAAGCTCGGGCCC
Features (pLannotate 1.2.2; 11 found; start..end, strand, type, name):
      1..100     +  protein_bind   attL1: mutant version of attL; recombination site for the Gateway® LR reaction LR Clonase™
    138..154     -  CDS            Thy1.1 (fragment): mouse GPI-anchored cell surface glycoprotein of the immunoglobulin superfamily This allele of Thy1 is also known as CD90.1.
    205..432     +  CDS            RBE (fragment): RBE_ARATH - Experimental evidence at transcript level: Swiss-Prot protein existence level 2. Probable transcriptional regulator essential for petal development. Required for the early development of the organ primordia of the second whorl. Acts downstream of AP1 and PTL. From Arabidopsis thaliana (Mouse-ear cress).
   1031..1130    -  protein_bind   attL2: mutant version of attL; recombination site for the Gateway® LR reaction LR Clonase™
   1148..1166    -  promoter       T7 promoter: promoter for bacteriophage T7 RNA polymerase
   1300..2109    +  CDS            KanR: aminoglycoside phosphotransferase; aph(3')-Ia; confers resistance to kanamycin in bacteria or G418 (Geneticin®) in eukaryotes
   2256..2844    +  rep_origin     ori: high-copy-number ColE1/pMB1/pBR322/pUC origin of replication
   3027..3119    +  CDS            lacI (fragment): lac repressor; lacI; The lac repressor binds to the lac operator to inhibit transcription in E. coli. This inhibition can be relieved by adding lactose or isopropyl-β-D-thiogalactopyranoside (IPTG).
   3174..3201    -  terminator     rrnB T2 terminator: transcription terminator T2 from the E. coli rrnB gene
   3333..3376    +  terminator     rrnB T1 terminator: Escherichia coli rrnB; transcription terminator T1 from the E. coli rrnB gene
   3423..3459    -  CDS            lacZα (fragment): LacZα fragment of β-galactosidase; lacZ fragment
