[The description below was written by a language model from this plasmid's Addgene catalogue record and pLannotate feature annotations shown in this document.]
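Description:
pUT1168-HQ858712 is a Gateway entry clone built on the Invitrogen pENTR/D backbone (2,580 bp without insert; the full deposited sequence is 3,474 nt). It carries the coding sequence of a maize (Zea mays) C2H2 zinc-finger transcription factor and belongs to the Maize TFome collection of transcription factor open reading frames for functional genomics. The plasmid is propagated in E. coli under kanamycin selection, conferred by the aph(3')-Ia KanR gene. Replication depends on a ColE1/pUC-type origin. The feature annotation describes this origin as high copy, whereas the catalogue entry lists the plasmid as low copy.

The 894 bp insert was PCR-amplified from a full-length cDNA template and includes its native stop codon, so it is suited to native or N-terminally tagged expression rather than C-terminal fusions. It lies between the attL1 and attL2 sites, which allow LR Clonase-mediated transfer of the ORF into any attR-containing destination vector. Within the insert, the annotation software finds similarity to the Arabidopsis RBE protein, a probable C2H2-type transcriptional regulator, which is consistent with the stated identity. The very short Thy1.1 match in the same region, and the lacI and lacZα fragments in the backbone, are probably incidental matches or backbone remnants rather than functional elements. As an entry vector it has no promoter intended to express the insert. A T7 promoter sits just outside attL2 in reverse orientation, and rrnB T1 and T2 terminators upstream of attL1 shield the cassette from read-through transcription. M13 forward and reverse primer sites flank the cassette for sequence verification.
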