Addgene plasmid #27758: pUT1168-HQ858712
Depositing lab: John Gray & Erich Grotewold. Depositing organization: University of Toledo. Publication: The Maize TFome--development of a transcription factor open reading frame collection for functional genomics. Burdo B, Gray J, Goetting-Minesky MP, Wittler B, Hunt M, Li T, Velliquette D, Thomas J, Gentzel I, dos Santos Brito M, Mejia-Guerra MK, Connolly LN, Qaisi D, Li W, Casas MI, Doseff AI, Grotewold E. Plant J. 2014 Oct;80(2):356-66. doi: 10.1111/tpj.12623. Epub 2014 Aug 26. PubMed 25053252.
Backbone
  Vector backbone: pENTR/D
  Backbone manufacturer: Invitrogen
  Backbone size w/o insert (bp): 2580
  Vector type: Entry vector
Growth in bacteria
  Bacterial resistance: Kanamycin, 50 μg/mL
  Growth temperature: 37°C
  Growth strain: DH5alpha
  Growth instructions: E. coli TOP10
  Copy number: Low Copy
Gene/Insert
  Gene/Insert name: C2H2 transcription factor from EB815408
  Species: Zea mays
  Insert size (bp): 894
  GenBank ID: HQ858712
  Cloning method: Restriction Enzyme
  Sequencing primers: 5′ M13 For; 3′ M13 Rev
Terms and licenses: Academic/Nonprofit Terms; Industry Terms: Not Available to Industry
Depositor comments: This CDS was amplified using PCR from a full length cDNA template from the Maize Full-length cDNA Project (www.maizecdna.org) and the PCR product included the stop codon. The PCR product was cloned into a Gateway pENTR/D vector. Further information on this gene may be obtained at www.grassius.org using the GenBank number. (The second half of the plasmid name is the GenBank Number for the sequence of the insert)
How to cite: pUT1168-HQ858712 was a gift from John Gray & Erich Grotewold (Addgene plasmid # 27758 ; http://n2t.net/addgene:27758 ; RRID:Addgene_27758)
