>Addgene plasmid #27758 | pUT1168-HQ858712 | addgene partial sequence | sequence record 34084 | 27758 with M13pUC-fwd
CCAATAATGATTTTATTTTGACTGATAGTGACCTGTTCGTTGCAACAAATTGATGAGCAATGCTTTTTTA
TAATGCCAACTTTGTACAAAAAAGCAGGCTCCGCGGCCGCCCCCTTCACCATGTGGGGAGCAAGGAGAAG
CAGCAGCAGCAGCAGCACGATCCCCATCTCTGCTTGGGCTGCGGCGTACGGCGGCAGCAGCGAGCCGTCG
TGGGAGGAGCAGGCCTTCGCACGCGACGCGGCGGAACACCTCGGCGGCTGCGTCTGGCCGCCGCGCTCCT
ACTCGTGCACCTTCTGCCAGCGCGAGTTCCGGTCGGCGCAGGCACTCGGTGGCCACATGAACGTCCACCG
CCGCGACCGAGCTCTTCTCCGGCTGGGGGGCTCGTCCTCCCCCGAGGACGTGCACGCCACCACCAACGAT
CAGCCACACCCGCAGCAAGGTGCTCTCCTGTACAGGGCAGCAGCCTCTAACCCTAGCACTACCACGCCGA
GTACTACTGCAGCTGCAGGTACTACTGCTGCCGGCCCAGCAGCAGCCATAACCATAGCAGGTGCAGGGGA
TGGAGATGCCAACACCACCACCACCACTACTTACTTGTCAAGAATTATCAAGGAGAGCAAGAACAAGCGC
TTCATGCCCATGCCAGATCACTCTGTCGCGGGGATGAGAGAAGATCAGGCGGCGGCCATAGATGATCATC
GTCATAATGAAGATGGCGACAGCTGGCGGTCAGCCTCAGCCGCGAAAAAGAGGA
